>Addgene plasmid #222823 | His-GST-ATG13 (363-517) | addgene full sequence | sequence record 438330 | Addgene NGS Result
TTCTTGAAGACGAAAGGGCCTCGTGATACGCCTATTTTTATAGGTTAATGTCATGATAATAATGGTTTCT
TAGACGTCAGGTGGCACTTTTCGGGGAAATGTGCGCGGAACCCCTATTTGTTTATTTTTCTAAATACATT
CAAATATGTATCCGCTCATGAGACAATAACCCTGATAAATGCTTCAATAACATTGAAAAAGGAAGAGTAT
GAGTATTCAACATTTCCGTGTCGCCCTTATTCCCTTTTTTGCGGCATTTTGCCTTCCTGTTTTTGCTCAC
CCAGAAACGCTGGTGAAAGTAAAAGATGCTGAAGATCAGTTGGGTGCACGAGTGGGTTACATCGAACTGG
ATCTCAACAGCGGTAAGATCCTTGAGAGTTTTCGCCCCGAAGAACGTTTTCCAATGATGAGCACTTTTAA
AGTTCTGCTATGTGGCGCGGTATTATCCCGTGTTGACGCCGGGCAAGAGCAACTCGGTCGCCGCATACAC
TATTCTCAGAATGACTTGGTTGAGTACTCACCAGTCACAGAAAAGCATCTTACGGATGGCATGACAGTAA
GAGAATTATGCAGTGCTGCCATAACCATGAGTGATAACACTGCGGCCAACTTACTTCTGACAACGATCGG
AGGACCGAAGGAGCTAACCGCTTTTTTGCACAACATGGGGGATCATGTAACTCGCCTTGATCGTTGGGAA
CCGGAGCTGAATGAAGCCATACCAAACGACGAGCGTGACACCACGATGCCTGCAGCAATGGCAACAACGT
TGCGCAAACTATTAACTGGCGAACTACTTACTCTAGCTTCCCGGCAACAATTAATAGACTGGATGGAGGC
GGATAAAGTTGCAGGACCACTTCTGCGCTCGGCCCTTCCGGCTGGCTGGTTTATTGCTGATAAATCTGGA
GCCGGTGAGCGTGGGTCTCGCGGTATCATTGCAGCACTGGGGCCAGATGGTAAGCCCTCCCGTATCGTAG
TTATCTACACGACGGGGAGTCAGGCAACTATGGATGAACGAAATAGACAGATCGCTGAGATAGGTGCCTC
ACTGATTAAGCATTGGTAACTGTCAGACCAAGTTTACTCATATATACTTTAGATTGATTTAAAACTTCAT
TTTTAATTTAAAAGGATCTAGGTGAAGATCCTTTTTGATAATCTCATGACCAAAATCCCTTAACGTGAGT
TTTCGTTCCACTGAGCGTCAGACCCCGTAGAAAAGATCAAAGGATCTTCTTGAGATCCTTTTTTTCTGCG
CGTAATCTGCTGCTTGCAAACAAAAAAACCACCGCTACCAGCGGTGGTTTGTTTGCCGGATCAAGAGCTA
CCAACTCTTTTTCCGAAGGTAACTGGCTTCAGCAGAGCGCAGATACCAAATACTGTCCTTCTAGTGTAGC
CGTAGTTAGGCCACCACTTCAAGAACTCTGTAGCACCGCCTACATACCTCGCTCTGCTAATCCTGTTACC
AGTGGCTGCTGCCAGTGGCGATAAGTCGTGTCTTACCGGGTTGGACTCAAGACGATAGTTACCGGATAAG
GCGCAGCGGTCGGGCTGAACGGGGGGTTCGTGCACACAGCCCAGCTTGGAGCGAACGACCTACACCGAAC
TGAGATACCTACAGCGTGAGCTATGAGAAAGCGCCACGCTTCCCGAAGGGAGAAAGGCGGACAGGTATCC
GGTAAGCGGCAGGGTCGGAACAGGAGAGCGCACGAGGGAGCTTCCAGGGGGAAACGCCTGGTATCTTTAT
AGTCCTGTCGGGTTTCGCCACCTCTGACTTGAGCGTCGATTTTTGTGATGCTCGTCAGGGGGGCGGAGCC
TATGGAAAAACGCCAGCAACGCGGCCTTTTTACGGTTCCTGGCCTTTTGCTGGCCTTTTGCTCACATGTT
CTTTCCTGCGTTATCCCCTGATTCTGTGGATAACCGTATTACCGCCTTTGAGTGAGCTGATACCGCTCGC
CGCAGCCGAACGACCGAGCGCAGCGAGTCAGTGAGCGAGGAAGCGGAAGAGCGCCTGATGCGGTATTTTC
TCCTTACGCATCTGTGCGGTATTTCACACCGCAATGGTGCACTCTCAGTACAATCTGCTCTGATGCCGCA
TAGTTAAGCCAGTATACACTCCGCTATCGCTACGTGACTGGGTCATGGCTGCGCCCCGACACCCGCCAAC
ACCCGCTGACGCGCCCTGACGGGCTTGTCTGCTCCCGGCATCCGCTTACAGACAAGCTGTGACCGTCTCC
GGGAGCTGCATGTGTCAGAGGTTTTCACCGTCATCACCGAAACGCGCGAGGCAGCTGCGGTAAAGCTCAT
CAGCGTGGTCGTGAAGCGATTCACAGATGTCTGCCTGTTCATCCGCGTCCAGCTCGTTGAGTTTCTCCAG
AAGCGTTAATGTCTGGCTTCTGATAAAGCGGGCCATGTTAAGGGCGGTTTTTTCCTGTTTGGTCACTGAT
GCCTCCGTGTAAGGGGGATTTCTGTTCATGGGGGTAATGATACCGATGAAACGAGAGAGGATGCTCACGA
TACGGGTTACTGATGATGAACATGCCCGGTTACTGGAACGTTGTGAGGGTAAACAACTGGCGGTATGGAT
GCGGCGGGACCAGAGAAAAATCACTCAGGGTCAATGCCAGCGCTTCGTTAATACAGATGTAGGTGTTCCA
CAGGGTAGCCAGCAGCATCCTGCGATGCAGATCCGGAACATAATGGTGCAGGGCGCTGACTTCCGCGTTT
CCAGACTTTACGAAACACGGAAACCGAAGACCATTCATGTTGTTGCTCAGGTCGCAGACGTTTTGCAGCA
GCAGTCGCTTCACGTTCGCTCGCGTATCGGTGATTCATTCTGCTAACCAGTAAGGCAACCCCGCCAGCCT
AGCCGGGTCCTCAACGACAGGAGCACGATCATGCGCACCCGTGGCCAGGACCCAACGCTGCCCGAGATGC
GCCGCGTGCGGCTGCTGGAGATGGCGGACGCGATGGATATGTTCTGCCAAGGGTTGGTTTGCGCATTCAC
AGTTCTCCGCAAGAATTGATTGGCTCCAATTCTTGGAGTGGTGAATCCGTTAGCGAGGTGCCGCCGGCTT
CCATTCAGGTCGAGGTGGCCCGGCTCCATGCACCGCGACGCAACGCGGGGAGGCAGACAAGGTATAGGGC
GGCGCCTACAATCCATGCCAACCCGTTCCATGTGCTCGCCGAGGCGGCATAAATCGCCGTGACGATCAGC
GGTCCAATGATCGAAGTTAGGCTGGTAAGAGCCGCGAGCGATCCTTGAAGCTGTCCCTGATGGTCGTCAT
CTACCTGCCTGGACAGCATGGCCTGCAACGCGGGCATCCCGATGCCGCCGGAAGCGAGAAGAATCATAAT
GGGGAAGGCCATCCAGCCTCGCGTCGCGAACGCCAGCAAGACGTAGCCCAGCGCGTCGGCCGCCATGCCG
GCGATAATGGCCTGCTTCTCGCCGAAACGTTTGGTGGCGGGACCAGTGACGAAGGCTTGAGCGAGGGCGT
GCAAGATTCCGAATACCGCAAGCGACAGGCCGATCATCGTCGCGCTCCAGCGAAAGCGGTCCTCGCCGAA
AATGACCCAGAGCGCTGCCGGCACCTGTCCTACGAGTTGCATGATAAAGAAGACAGTCATAAGTGCGGCG
ACGATAGTCATGCCCCGCGCCCACCGGAAGGAGCTGACTGGGTTGAAGGCTCTCAAGGGCATCGGTCGAC
GCTCTCCCTTATGCGACTCCTGCATTAGGAAGCAGCCCAGTAGTAGGTTGAGGCCGTTGAGCACCGCCGC
CGCAAGGAATGGTGCATGCAAGGAGATGGCGCCCAACAGTCCCCCGGCCACGGGGCCTGCCACCATACCC
ACGCCGAAACAAGCGCTCATGAGCCCGAAGTGGCGAGCCCGATCTTCCCCATCGGTGATGTCGGCGATAT
AGGCGCCAGCAACCGCACCTGTGGCGCCGGTGATGCCGGCCACGATGCGTCCGGCGTAGAGGATCGAGAT
CTCGATCCCGCGAAATTAATACGACTCACTATAGGGAGACCACAACGGTTTCCCTCTAGTGCCGGCTCCG
GAGAGCTCTTTAATTAAGCGGCCGCCCTGCAGGACTCGAGTTCTAGAAATAATTTTGTTTAACTTTAAGA
AGGAGATATACATATGAAATCTTCTCACCATCACCATCACCATGGTTCTTCTATGTCCCCTATACTAGGT
TATTGGAAAATTAAGGGCCTTGTGCAACCCACTCGACTTCTTTTGGAATATCTTGAAGAAAAATATGAAG
AGCATTTGTATGAGCGCGATGAAGGTGATAAATGGCGAAACAAAAAGTTTGAATTGGGTTTGGAGTTTCC
CAATCTTCCTTATTATATTGATGGTGATGTTAAATTAACACAGTCTATGGCCATCATACGTTATATAGCT
GACAAGCACAACATGTTGGGTGGTTGTCCAAAAGAGCGTGCAGAGATTTCAATGCTTGAAGGAGCGGTTT
TGGATATTAGATACGGTGTTTCGAGAATTGCATATAGTAAAGACTTTGAAACTCTCAAAGTTGATTTTCT
TAGCAAGCTACCTGAAATGCTGAAAATGTTCGAAGATCGTTTATGTCATAAAACATATTTAAATGGTGAT
CATGTAACCCATCCTGACTTCATGTTGTATGACGCTCTTGATGTTGTTTTATACATGGACCCAATGTGCC
TGGATGCGTTCCCAAAATTAGTTTGTTTTAAAAAACGTATTGAAGCTATCCCACAAATTGATAAGTACTT
GAAATCCAGCAAGTATATAGCATGGCCTTTGCAGGGCTGGCAAGCCACGTTTGGTGGTGGCGACCATCCT
CCAAAAGGGATCGAGGAAAACCTGTACTTCCAATCCAATGCACACGATGTCCTGGAAACCATCTTCGTGA
GAAAAGTCGGCGCTTTTGTGAACAAGCCCATTAATCAGGTCACACTCACCTCTCTGGACATCCCTTTCGC
TATGTTTGCACCAAAGAACCTCGAGCTGGAAGACACTGATCCCATGGTGAATCCTCCAGACTCACCCGAG
ACAGAAAGTCCTCTCCAGGGCAGTCTGCACAGCGATGGAAGCTCCGGTGGCTCTTCAGGCAACACACATG
ACGATTTCGTCATGATTGACTTCAAACCCGCTTTTTCCAAGGACGATATCCTCCCTATGGATCTGGGAAC
CTTCTACAGGGAGTTTCAGAATCCCCCTCAGCTCAGTAGCCTGAGCATTGACATCGGTGCCCAGTCCATG
GCTGAGGACCTCGATTCTCTGCCTGAAAAACTGGCTGTGCACGAGAAGAACGTCAGAGAATTCGACGCAT
TTGTGGAGACCCTGCAGTAATAACATTGGAAGTGGATAACGGATCCGCGATCGCGGCGCGCCACCTGGTG
GCCGGCCGGTACCACGCGTGCGCGCTGATCCGGCTGCTAACAAAGCCCGAAAGGAAGCTGAGTTGGCTGC
TGCCACCGCTGAGCAATAACTAGCATAACCCCTTGGGGCCTCTAAACGGGTCTTGAGGGGTTTTTTGCTG
AAAGGAGGAACTATATCCGGATATCCACAGGACGGGTGTGGTCGCCATGATCGCGTAGTCGATAGTGGCT
CCAAGTAGCGAAGCGAGCAGGACTGGGCGGCGGCCAAAGCGGTCGGACAGTGCTCCGAGAACGGGTGCGC
ATAGAAATTGCATCAACGCATATAGCGCTAGCAGCACGCCATAGTGACTGGCGATGCTGTCGGAATGGAC
GATATCCCGCAAGAGGCCCGGCAGTACCGGCATAACCAAGCCTATGCCTACAGCATCCAGGGTGACGGTG
CCGAGGATGACGATGAGCGCATTGTTAGATTTCATACACGGTGCCTGACTGCGTTAGCAATTTAACTGTG
ATAAACTACCGCATTAAAGCTTATCGATGATAAGCTGTCAAACATGAGAA
Features (pLannotate 1.2.2; 17 found; start..end, strand, type, name):
    104..208     +  promoter       AmpR promoter: bla
    209..1069    +  CDS            AmpR: β-lactamase; bla; confers resistance to ampicillin, carbenicillin, and related antibiotics
   1240..1828    +  rep_origin     ori: high-copy-number ColE1/pMB1/pBR322/pUC origin of replication
   2014..2153    -  misc_feature   bom: basis of mobility region from pBR322
   2255..2446    -  CDS            rop: Rop protein, which maintains plasmids at low copy number; rop
   2463..2843    +  CDS            YPB1_ECOLX: Protein predicted: Swiss-Prot protein existence level 4. From Escherichia coli.
   3085..3985    -  CDS            TcR (fragment): tetracycline efflux protein; tet; confers resistance to tetracycline
   4007..4025    +  promoter       T7 promoter: promoter for bacteriophage T7 RNA polymerase
   4114..4136    +  RBS            RBS: efficient ribosome binding site from bacteriophage T7 gene 10 (Olins and Rangwala, 1989)
   4156..4173    +  CDS            6xHis: 6xHis affinity tag
   4183..4836    +  CDS            GST26_SCHJA: Experimental evidence at protein level: Swiss-Prot protein existence level 1. GST isoenzymes appear to play a central role in the parasite detoxification system. Other functions are also suspected including a role in increasing the solubility of haematin in the parasite gut. From Schistosoma japonicum (Blood fluke).
   4846..4862    +  CDS            TEV site (fragment): tobacco etch virus (TEV) protease recognition and cleavage site
   4861..5337    +  CDS            ATG13 (fragment): ATG13_HUMAN - Also known as KIAA0652. Experimental evidence at protein level: Swiss-Prot protein existence level 1. Autophagy factor required for autophagosome formation and mitophagy. Target of the TOR kinase signaling pathway that regulates autophagy through the control of the phosphorylation status of ATG13 and ULK1, and the regulation of the ATG13-ULK1-RB1CC1 complex. Through its regulation of ULK1 activity, plays a role in the regulation of the kinase activity of mTORC1 and cell proliferation. From Homo sapiens (Human).
   5423..5472    +  CDS            SET1 (fragment): solubility-enhancement tag derived from T7 phage gene 10B
   5480..5527    +  terminator     T7 terminator: transcription terminator for bacteriophage T7 RNA polymerase
   5553..5845    -  CDS            TcR (fragment): tetracycline efflux protein; tet; confers resistance to tetracycline
   5893..5921    -  promoter       tet promoter: E. coli promoter for tetracycline efflux protein gene
