[The description below was written by a language model from this plasmid's Addgene catalogue record and pLannotate feature annotations shown in this document.]
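Description:
His-GST-ATG13 (363-517) is a 5,930 bp bacterial expression plasmid built on the 2GT backbone, a ligation-independent cloning vector with a pET/pBR322-type architecture. It replicates in E. coli from a ColE1/pMB1-family origin accompanied by the rop gene and the bom mobility region. The presence of rop is consistent with the low copy number recorded in the catalogue entry. Selection is by ampicillin through the bla β-lactamase gene under its own promoter. The feature table also detects two fragments of the tetracycline efflux gene and the tet promoter flanking the expression cassette. These appear to be remnants of the pBR322 tetracycline resistance gene interrupted by the cassette, so they should not be taken as a working marker.

The expression cassette is driven by a T7 promoter followed by the phage T7 gene 10 ribosome binding site, and it ends at a T7 terminator, so production requires a host that supplies T7 RNA polymerase. The open reading frame encodes an N-terminal 6xHis tag, Schistosoma japonicum glutathione S-transferase, a TEV protease cleavage site, and residues 363–517 of human ATG13, followed by a stop codon according to the depositor's notes. A short annotated match to a T7 gene 10B–derived solubility tag lies downstream of the insert and is probably untranslated vector sequence.

ATG13 is a component of the ULK1 autophagy-initiation complex. The dual tag allows purification of its C-terminal region on nickel or glutathione resin, with optional tag removal by TEV protease. The associated work concerns the structure and activation of the human ULK1 complex and PI3KC3-C1 supercomplex, which suggests the recombinant fragment is intended for biochemical or structural studies, though the record does not specify particular assays.
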