Addgene plasmid #222823: His-GST-ATG13 (363-517)
Purpose: Bacteria expression of His-GST -ATG13 C-terminal
Depositing lab: James Hurley. Depositing organization: University of California, Berkeley. Publication: Structure and activation of the human autophagy-initiating ULK1C:PI3KC3-C1 supercomplex. Chen M, Nguyen TN, Ren X, Khuu G, Cook ASI, Zhao Y, Yildiz A, Lazarou M, Hurley JH. Nat Struct Mol Biol. 2025 Sep;32(9):1596-1605. doi: 10.1038/s41594-025-01557-x. Epub 2025 May 29. PubMed 40442316.
Backbone
  Vector backbone: 2GT
  Vector type: Bacterial Expression
Growth in bacteria
  Bacterial resistance: Ampicillin, 100 μg/mL
  Growth temperature: 37°C
  Growth strain: DH5alpha
  Copy number: Low Copy
Gene/Insert
  Gene/Insert name: ATG13
  Species: H. sapiens (human)
  GenBank ID: NP_001333259.1
  Entrez Gene: ATG13 (a.k.a. KIAA0652, PARATARG8)
  Promoter: T7
  Tag / fusion protein: 6His-GST (N terminal on insert)
  Cloning method: Ligation Independent Cloning
Terms and licenses: Academic/Nonprofit Terms; Industry Terms: Not Available to Industry
Depositor comments: 6His-GST-TEVsite-ATG13 (363-517)-stop. Please visit https://doi.org/10.1101/2023.06.01.543278 for bioRxiv preprint.
How to cite: His-GST-ATG13 (363-517) was a gift from James Hurley (Addgene plasmid # 222823 ; http://n2t.net/addgene:222823 ; RRID:Addgene_222823)
