>Addgene plasmid #222823 | His-GST-ATG13 (363-517) | depositor partial sequence | sequence record 436294 | 6His-GST-TEVsite
ATGAAATCTTCTCACCATCACCATCACCATGGTTCTTCTATGTCCCCTATACTAGGTTATTGGAAAATTA
AGGGCCTTGTGCAACCCACTCGACTTCTTTTGGAATATCTTGAAGAAAAATATGAAGAGCATTTGTATGA
GCGCGATGAAGGTGATAAATGGCGAAACAAAAAGTTTGAATTGGGTTTGGAGTTTCCCAATCTTCCTTAT
TATATTGATGGTGATGTTAAATTAACACAGTCTATGGCCATCATACGTTATATAGCTGACAAGCACAACA
TGTTGGGTGGTTGTCCAAAAGAGCGTGCAGAGATTTCAATGCTTGAAGGAGCGGTTTTGGATATTAGATA
CGGTGTTTCGAGAATTGCATATAGTAAAGACTTTGAAACTCTCAAAGTTGATTTTCTTAGCAAGCTACCT
GAAATGCTGAAAATGTTCGAAGATCGTTTATGTCATAAAACATATTTAAATGGTGATCATGTAACCCATC
CTGACTTCATGTTGTATGACGCTCTTGATGTTGTTTTATACATGGACCCAATGTGCCTGGATGCGTTCCC
AAAATTAGTTTGTTTTAAAAAACGTATTGAAGCTATCCCACAAATTGATAAGTACTTGAAATCCAGCAAG
TATATAGCATGGCCTTTGCAGGGCTGGCAAGCCACGTTTGGTGGTGGCGACCATCCTCCAAAAGGGATCG
AGGAAAACCTGTACTTCCAATCCAATGCA
