>Addgene plasmid #222823 | His-GST-ATG13 (363-517) | depositor partial sequence | sequence record 436295 | ATG13 (363-517)-stop
CACGATGTCCTGGAAACCATCTTCGTGAGAAAAGTCGGCGCTTTTGTGAACAAGCCCATTAATCAGGTCA
CACTCACCTCTCTGGACATCCCTTTCGCTATGTTTGCACCAAAGAACCTCGAGCTGGAAGACACTGATCC
CATGGTGAATCCTCCAGACTCACCCGAGACAGAAAGTCCTCTCCAGGGCAGTCTGCACAGCGATGGAAGC
TCCGGTGGCTCTTCAGGCAACACACATGACGATTTCGTCATGATTGACTTCAAACCCGCTTTTTCCAAGG
ACGATATCCTCCCTATGGATCTGGGAACCTTCTACAGGGAGTTTCAGAATCCCCCTCAGCTCAGTAGCCT
GAGCATTGACATCGGTGCCCAGTCCATGGCTGAGGACCTCGATTCTCTGCCTGAAAAACTGGCTGTGCAC
GAGAAGAACGTCAGAGAATTCGACGCATTTGTGGAGACCCTGCAGTAATAA
